>Addgene plasmid #178060 | pAAV-UBC-ERT2-iCre-ERT2 | addgene full sequence | sequence record 349228 | Addgene NGS Result
CCCATTCGCCATTCAGGCTGCGCAACTGTTGGGAAGGGCGATCGGTGCGGGCCTCTTCGCTATTACGCCA
GCTGCGCGCTCGCTCGCTCACTGAGGCCGCCCGGGCAAAGCCCGGGCGTCGGGCGACCTTTGGTCGCCCG
GCCTCAGTGAGCGAGCGAGCGCGCAGAGAGGGAGTGGCCAACTCCATCACTAGGGGTTCCTTGTAGTTAA
TGATTAACCCGCCATGCTACTTATCTACGTAGCCATGCTCTAGGAAGATCGTAGGTTAATTAAGGCCTCC
GCGCCGGGTTTTGGCGCCTCCCGCGGGCGCCCCCCTCCTCACGGCGAGCGCTGCCACGTCAGACGAAGGG
CGCAGCGAGCGTCCTGATCCTTCCGCCCGGACGCTCAGGACAGCGGCCCGCTGCTCATAAGACTCGGCCT
TAGAACCCCAGTATCAGCAGAAGGACATTTTAGGACGGGACTTGGGTGACTCTAGGGCACTGGTTTTCTT
TCCAGAGAGCGGAACAGGCGAGGAAAAGTAGTCCCTTCTCGGCGATTCTGCGGAGGGATCTCCGTGGGGC
GGTGAACGCCGATGATTATATAAGGACGCGCCGGGTGTGGCACAGCTAGTTCCGTCGCAGCCGGGATTTG
GGTCGCGGTTCTTGTTTGTGGATCGCTGTGATCGTCACTTGGCGACTAGTGCCACCATGGCTGGAGACAT
GAGAGCTGCCAACCTTTGGCCAAGCCCGCTCATGATCAAACGCTCTAAGAAGAACAGCCTGGCCTTGTCC
CTGACGGCCGACCAGATGGTCAGTGCCTTGTTGGATGCTGAGCCCCCCATACTCTATTCCGAGTATGATC
CTACCAGACCCTTCAGTGAAGCTTCGATGATGGGCTTACTGACCAACCTGGCAGACAGGGAGCTGGTTCA
CATGATCAACTGGGCGAAGAGGGTGCCAGGCTTTGTGGATTTGACCCTCCATGATCAGGTCCACCTTCTA
GAATGTGCCTGGCTAGAGATCCTGATGATTGGTCTCGTCTGGCGCTCCATGGAGCACCCAGTGAAGCTAC
TGTTTGCTCCTAACTTGCTCTTGGACAGGAACCAGGGAAAATGTGTAGAGGGCATGGTGGAGATCTTCGA
CATGCTGCTGGCTACATCATCTCGGTTCCGCATGATGAATCTGCAGGGAGAGGAGTTTGTGTGCCTCAAA
TCTATTATTTTGCTTAATTCTGGAGTGTACACATTTCTGTCCAGCACCCTGAAGTCTCTGGAAGAGAAGG
ACCATATCCACCGAGTCCTGGACAAGATCACAGACACTTTGATCCACCTGATGGCCAAGGCAGGCCTGAC
CCTGCAGCAGCAGCACCAGCGGCTGGCCCAGCTCCTCCTCATCCTCTCCCACATCAGGCACATGAGTAAC
AAAGGCATGGAGCATCTGTACAGCATGAAGTGCAAGAACGTGGTGCCCCTCTATGACCTGCTGCTGGAGG
CGGCGGACGCCCACCGCCTACATGCGCCCACTAGCCGTGGAGGGGCATCCGTGGAGGAGACGGACCAAAG
CCACTTGGCCACTGCGGGCTCTACTTCATCGCATTCCTTGCAAAAGTATTACATCACGGGGGAGGCAGAG
GGTTTCCCTGCCACAGCTGTCGACAACCTGCTGACTGTGCACCAAAACCTGCCTGCCCTCCCTGTGGATG
CCACCTCTGATGAAGTCAGGAAGAACCTGATGGACATGTTCAGGGACAGGCAGGCCTTCTCTGAACACAC
CTGGAAGATGCTCCTGTCTGTGTGCAGATCCTGGGCTGCCTGGTGCAAGCTGAACAACAGGAAATGGTTC
CCTGCTGAACCTGAGGATGTGAGGGACTACCTCCTGTACCTGCAAGCCAGAGGCCTGGCTGTGAAGACCA
TCCAACAGCACCTGGGCCAGCTCAACATGCTGCACAGGAGATCTGGCCTGCCTCGCCCTTCTGACTCCAA
TGCTGTGTCCCTGGTGATGAGGAGAATCAGAAAGGAGAATGTGGATGCTGGGGAGAGAGCCAAGCAGGCC
CTGGCCTTTGAACGCACTGACTTTGACCAAGTCAGATCCCTGATGGAGAACTCTGACAGATGCCAGGACA
TCAGGAACCTGGCCTTCCTGGGCATTGCCTACAACACCCTGCTGCGCATTGCCGAAATTGCCAGAATCAG
AGTGAAGGACATCTCCCGCACCGATGGTGGGAGAATGCTGATCCACATTGGCAGGACCAAGACCCTGGTG
TCCACAGCTGGTGTGGAGAAGGCCCTGTCCCTGGGGGTTACCAAGCTGGTGGAGAGATGGATCTCTGTGT
CTGGTGTGGCTGATGACCCCAACAACTACCTGTTCTGCCGGGTCAGAAAGAATGGTGTGGCTGCCCCTTC
TGCCACCTCCCAACTGTCCACCCGGGCCCTGGAAGGGATCTTTGAGGCCACCCACCGCCTGATCTATGGT
GCCAAGGATGACTCTGGGCAGAGATACCTGGCCTGGTCTGGCCACTCTGCCAGAGTGGGTGCTGCCAGGG
ACATGGCCAGGGCTGGTGTGTCCATCCCTGAAATCATGCAGGCTGGTGGCTGGACCAATGTGAACATTGT
GATGAACTACATCAGAAACCTGGACTCTGAGACTGGGGCCATGGTGAGGCTGCTCGAGGATGGGGACCTC
GAGCCATCTGCTGGAGACATGAGAGCTGCCAACCTTTGGCCAAGCCCGCTCATGATCAAACGCTCTAAGA
AGAACAGCCTGGCCTTGTCCCTGACGGCCGACCAGATGGTCAGTGCCTTGTTGGATGCTGAGCCCCCCAT
ACTCTATTCCGAGTATGATCCTACCAGACCCTTCAGTGAAGCTTCGATGATGGGCTTACTGACCAACCTG
GCAGACAGGGAGCTGGTTCACATGATCAACTGGGCGAAGAGGGTGCCAGGCTTTGTGGATTTGACCCTCC
ATGATCAGGTCCACCTTCTAGAATGTGCCTGGCTAGAGATCCTGATGATTGGTCTCGTCTGGCGCTCCAT
GGAGCACCCAGTGAAGCTACTGTTTGCTCCTAACTTGCTCTTGGACAGGAACCAGGGAAAATGTGTAGAG
GGCATGGTGGAGATCTTCGACATGCTGCTGGCTACATCATCTCGGTTCCGCATGATGAATCTGCAGGGAG
AGGAGTTTGTGTGCCTCAAATCTATTATTTTGCTTAATTCTGGAGTGTACACATTTCTGTCCAGCACCCT
GAAGTCTCTGGAAGAGAAGGACCATATCCACCGAGTCCTGGACAAGATCACAGACACTTTGATCCACCTG
ATGGCCAAGGCAGGCCTGACCCTGCAGCAGCAGCACCAGCGGCTGGCCCAGCTCCTCCTCATCCTCTCCC
ACATCAGGCACATGAGTAACAAAGGCATGGAGCATCTGTACAGCATGAAGTGCAAGAACGTGGTGCCCCT
CTATGACCTGCTGCTGGAGGCGGCGGACGCCCACCGCCTACATGCGCCCACTAGCCGTGGAGGGGCATCC
GTGGAGGAGACGGACCAAAGCCACTTGGCCACTGCGGGCTCTACTTCATCGCATTCCTTGCAAAAGTATT
ACATCACGGGGGAGGCAGAGGGTTTCCCTGCCACAGCTTGAGAATTCGATATCAAGCTTATCGATAATCA
ACCTCTGGATTACAAAATTTGTGAAAGATTGACTGGTATTCTTAACTATGTTGCTCCTTTTACGCTATGT
GGATACGCTGCTTTAATGCCTTTGTATCATGCTATTGCTTCCCGTATGGCTTTCATTTTCTCCTCCTTGT
ATAAATCCTGGTTGCTGTCTCTTTATGAGGAGTTGTGGCCCGTTGTCAGGCAACGTGGCGTGGTGTGCAC
TGTGTTTGCTGACGCAACCCCCACTGGTTGGGGCATTGCCACCACCTGTCAGCTCCTTTCCGGGACTTTC
GCTTTCCCCCTCCCTATTGCCACGGCGGAACTCATCGCCGCCTGCCTTGCCCGCTGCTGGACAGGGGCTC
GGCTGTTGGGCACTGACAATTCCGTGGTGTTGTCGGGGAAATCATCGTCCTTTCCTTGGCTGCTCGCCTG
TGTTGCCACCTGGATTCTGCGCGGGACGTCCTTCTGCTACGTCCCTTCGGCCCTCAATCCAGCGGACCTT
CCTTCCCGCGGCCTGCTGCCGGCTCTGCGGCCTCTTCCGCGTCTTCGCCTTCGCCCTCAGACGAGTCGGA
TCTCCCTTTGGGCCGCCTCCCCGCATCGATACCGTCGACCCGGGCGGCCGCTTCGAGCAGACATGATAAG
ATACATTGATGAGTTTGGACAAACCACAACTAGAATGCAGTGAAAAAAATGCTTTATTTGTGAAATTTGT
GATGCTATTGCTTTATTTGTAACCATTATAAGCTGCAATAAACAAGTTAACAACAACAATTGCATTCATT
TTATGTTTCAGGTTCAGGGGGAGATGTGGGAGGTTTTTTAAAGCAAGTAAAACCTCTACAAATGTGGTAA
AATCGATAAGGATCTTCCTAGAGCATGGCTACGTAGATAAGTAGCATGGCGGGTTAATCATTAACTACAA
GGAACCCCTAGTGATGGAGTTGGCCACTCCCTCTCTGCGCGCTCGCTCGCTCACTGAGGCCGGGCGACCA
AAGGTCGCCCGACGCCCGGGCTTTGCCCGGGCGGCCTCAGTGAGCGAGCGAGCGCGCAGCTGCATTAATG
AATCGGCCAACGCGCGGGGAGAGGCGGTTTGCGTATTGGGCGCTCTTCCGCTTCCTCGCTCACTGACTCG
CTGCGCTCGGTCGTTCGGCTGCGGCGAGCGGTATCAGCTCACTCAAAGGCGGTAATACGGTTATCCACAG
AATCAGGGGATAACGCAGGAAAGAACATGTGAGCAAAAGGCCAGCAAAAGGCCAGGAACCGTAAAAAGGC
CGCGTTGCTGGCGTTTTTCCATAGGCTCCGCCCCCCTGACGAGCATCACAAAAATCGACGCTCAAGTCAG
AGGTGGCGAAACCCGACAGGACTATAAAGATACCAGGCGTTTCCCCCTGGAAGCTCCCTCGTGCGCTCTC
CTGTTCCGACCCTGCCGCTTACCGGATACCTGTCCGCCTTTCTCCCTTCGGGAAGCGTGGCGCTTTCTCA
TAGCTCACGCTGTAGGTATCTCAGTTCGGTGTAGGTCGTTCGCTCCAAGCTGGGCTGTGTGCACGAACCC
CCCGTTCAGCCCGACCGCTGCGCCTTATCCGGTAACTATCGTCTTGAGTCCAACCCGGTAAGACACGACT
TATCGCCACTGGCAGCAGCCACTGGTAACAGGATTAGCAGAGCGAGGTATGTAGGCGGTGCTACAGAGTT
CTTGAAGTGGTGGCCTAACTACGGCTACACTAGAAGAACAGTATTTGGTATCTGCGCTCTGCTGAAGCCA
GTTACCTTCGGAAAAAGAGTTGGTAGCTCTTGATCCGGCAAACAAACCACCGCTGGTAGCGGTGGTTTTT
TTGTTTGCAAGCAGCAGATTACGCGCAGAAAAAAAGGATCTCAAGAAGATCCTTTGATCTTTTCTACGGG
GTCTGACGCTCAGTGGAACGAAAACTCACGTTAAGGGATTTTGGTCATGAGATTATCAAAAAGGATCTTC
ACCTAGATCCTTTTAAATTAAAAATGAAGTTTTAAATCAATCTAAAGTATATATGAGTAAACTTGGTCTG
ACAGTTACCAATGCTTAATCAGTGAGGCACCTATCTCAGCGATCTGTCTATTTCGTTCATCCATAGTTGC
CTGACTCCCCGTCGTGTAGATAACTACGATACGGGAGGGCTTACCATCTGGCCCCAGTGCTGCAATGATA
CCGCGAGACCCACGCTCACCGGCTCCAGATTTATCAGCAATAAACCAGCCAGCCGGAAGGGCCGAGCGCA
GAAGTGGTCCTGCAACTTTATCCGCCTCCATCCAGTCTATTAATTGTTGCCGGGAAGCTAGAGTAAGTAG
TTCGCCAGTTAATAGTTTGCGCAACGTTGTTGCCATTGCTACAGGCATCGTGGTGTCACGCTCGTCGTTT
GGTATGGCTTCATTCAGCTCCGGTTCCCAACGATCAAGGCGAGTTACATGATCCCCCATGTTGTGCAAAA
AAGCGGTTAGCTCCTTCGGTCCTCCGATCGTTGTCAGAAGTAAGTTGGCCGCAGTGTTATCACTCATGGT
TATGGCAGCACTGCATAATTCTCTTACTGTCATGCCATCCGTAAGATGCTTTTCTGTGACTGGTGAGTAC
TCAACCAAGTCATTCTGAGAATAGTGTATGCGGCGACCGAGTTGCTCTTGCCCGGCGTCAATACGGGATA
ATACCGCGCCACATAGCAGAACTTTAAAAGTGCTCATCATTGGAAAACGTTCTTCGGGGCGAAAACTCTC
AAGGATCTTACCGCTGTTGAGATCCAGTTCGATGTAACCCACTCGTGCACCCAACTGATCTTCAGCATCT
TTTACTTTCACCAGCGTTTCTGGGTGAGCAAAAACAGGAAGGCAAAATGCCGCAAAAAAGGGAATAAGGG
CGACACGGAAATGTTGAATACTCATACTCTTCCTTTTTCAATATTATTGAAGCATTTATCAGGGTTATTG
TCTCATGAGCGGATACATATTTGAATGTATTTAGAAAAATAAACAAATAGGGGTTCCGCGCACATTTCCC
CGAAAAGTGCCACCTAAATTGTAAGCGTTAATATTTTGTTAAAATTCGCGTTAAATTTTTGTTAAATCAG
CTCATTTTTTAACCAATAGGCCGAAATCGGCAAAATCCCTTATAAATCAAAAGAATAGACCGAGATAGGG
T
[37 nt withheld, positions 6792-6828]
AAAGAACGTGGACTCCAACGTCAAAGG
[49 nt withheld, positions 6856-6904]
T
[91 nt withheld, positions 6906-6996]
G
[124 nt withheld, positions 6998-7121]
Features (pLannotate 1.2.2; 16 found; start..end, strand, type, name):
      5..74      -  CDS            lacZα (fragment): LacZα fragment of β-galactosidase; lacZ fragment
     69..201     -  repeat_region  AAV2 ITR (fragment): inverted terminal repeat of adeno-associated virus serotype 2 inverted
    274..672     +  promoter       UbC promoter: human ubiquitin C promoter
    690..1625    +  CDS            ERT2: mutated ligand-binding domain of the human estrogen receptor (Feil et al., 1997)
   1635..2657    +  CDS            cre: RECR_BPP1 - Experimental evidence at protein level: Swiss-Prot protein existence level 1. Catalyzes site-specific recombination between two 34-base- pair LOXP sites. Its role is to maintain the phage genome as a monomeric unit-copy plasmid in the lysogenic state. From Escherichia phage P1 (Bacteriophage P1).
   2670..3605    +  CDS            ERT2: mutated ligand-binding domain of the human estrogen receptor (Feil et al., 1997)
   3612..3636    +  misc_feature   MCS (fragment): pBluescript multiple cloning site
   3636..4224    +  misc_feature   WPRE: woodchuck hepatitis virus posttranscriptional regulatory element
   4267..4388    -  polyA_signal   SV40 poly(A) signal: SV40 polyadenylation signal
   4411..4479    -  CDS            large T antigen (fragment): large T antigen from SV40 (simian virus 40)
   4550..4683    +  repeat_region  AAV2 ITR: inverted terminal repeat of adeno-associated virus serotype 2 inverted
   4677..4733    -  CDS            lacI (fragment): lac repressor; lacI; The lac repressor binds to the lac operator to inhibit transcription in E. coli. This inhibition can be relieved by adding lactose or isopropyl-β-D-thiogalactopyranoside (IPTG).
   4916..5504    -  rep_origin     ori: high-copy-number ColE1/pMB1/pBR322/pUC origin of replication
   5675..6535    -  CDS            AmpR: β-lactamase; bla; confers resistance to ampicillin, carbenicillin, and related antibiotics
   6536..6640    -  promoter       AmpR promoter: bla
   6693..7121    -  rep_origin     f1 ori (sequence partly withheld): f1 bacteriophage origin of replication; arrow indicates direction of (+) strand synthesis
