[The description below was written by a language model from this plasmid's Addgene catalogue record and pLannotate feature annotations shown in this document.]
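Description:
pAAV-UBC-ERT2-iCre-ERT2 is an adeno-associated virus transfer plasmid for mammalian expression of a tamoxifen-inducible Cre recombinase. It is built on a pAAV-UBC backbone, and the sequenced record is about 7.1 kb. In bacteria it is maintained as a high-copy plasmid through a ColE1/pUC-type origin and selected with ampicillin via the β-lactamase gene and its own promoter. An f1 phage origin is also present. Short lacZα, lacI and SV40 large T fragments in the annotation appear to be backbone remnants rather than functional parts.

The expression cassette lies between two AAV2 inverted terminal repeats, one of which is annotated as a fragment. The ITRs are the cis elements that allow the intervening DNA to be replicated and packaged into AAV particles when rep, cap and helper functions are supplied in trans. Within this region, the human ubiquitin C promoter drives a synthetic open reading frame of roughly 2.9 kb in which Cre is flanked on both sides by ERT2, the mutated ligand-binding domain of the human estrogen receptor. According to the depositor, the coding sequence is a mammalian codon-optimised version of an earlier ERT2CreERT2 gene. ERT2 domains generally hold the fusion inactive until tamoxifen or its metabolite binds, and placing one at each end is a standard way to reduce ligand-independent leak. A WPRE follows the coding sequence to enhance transcript expression, and an SV40 polyadenylation signal is annotated next, on the reverse strand.

The construct is intended for broad, drug-gated recombination of loxP-flanked targets, delivered by transfection or AAV. This allows temporal control over Cre-dependent reporters or effectors.
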