Addgene plasmid #178060: pAAV-UBC-ERT2-iCre-ERT2
Purpose: Conditionally active form of Cre recombinase (activated in response to tamoxifen) under UBC promoter.
Depositing lab: Edward Boyden. Depositing organization: Massachusetts Institute of Technology. Publication: Recording of cellular physiological histories along optically readable self-assembling protein chains. Linghu C, An B, Shpokayte M, Celiker OT, Shmoel N, Zhang R, Zhang C, Park D, Park WM, Ramirez S, Boyden ES. Nat Biotechnol. 2023 Jan 2. doi: 10.1038/s41587-022-01586-7. PubMed 36593405.
Backbone
  Vector backbone: pAAV-UBC
  Backbone manufacturer: Epoch Life Science, Inc.
  Vector type: Mammalian Expression, AAV
Growth in bacteria
  Bacterial resistance: Ampicillin, 100 μg/mL
  Growth temperature: 37°C
  Growth strain: NEB Stable
  Copy number: High Copy
Gene/Insert
  Gene/Insert name: ERT2-iCre-ERT2
  Species: Synthetic
  Insert size (bp): 2922
  Promoter: Human ubiquitin C (UBC) promoter
  Cloning method: Gibson Cloning
  Sequencing primers: 5′ GATCGCTGTGATCGTCACTTGG; 3′ WPRE-R
Terms and licenses: Academic/Nonprofit Terms; Industry Terms: Not Available to Industry
Depositor comments: The gene ERT2-iCre-ERT2 in this plasmid is the mamalian-codon optimized version of the gene ERT2CreERT2 in Addgene Plasmid #13777 (pCAG-ERT2CreERT2). Please visit https://www.biorxiv.org/content/10.1101/2021.10.13.464006v1 for bioRxiv preprint.
How to cite: pAAV-UBC-ERT2-iCre-ERT2 was a gift from Edward Boyden (Addgene plasmid # 178060 ; http://n2t.net/addgene:178060 ; RRID:Addgene_178060)
