>Addgene plasmid #178060 | pAAV-UBC-ERT2-iCre-ERT2 | depositor partial sequence | sequence record 345569 | ERT2-iCre-ERT2
ATGGCTGGAGACATGAGAGCTGCCAACCTTTGGCCAAGCCCGCTCATGATCAAACGCTCTAAGAAGAACA
GCCTGGCCTTGTCCCTGACGGCCGACCAGATGGTCAGTGCCTTGTTGGATGCTGAGCCCCCCATACTCTA
TTCCGAGTATGATCCTACCAGACCCTTCAGTGAAGCTTCGATGATGGGCTTACTGACCAACCTGGCAGAC
AGGGAGCTGGTTCACATGATCAACTGGGCGAAGAGGGTGCCAGGCTTTGTGGATTTGACCCTCCATGATC
AGGTCCACCTTCTAGAATGTGCCTGGCTAGAGATCCTGATGATTGGTCTCGTCTGGCGCTCCATGGAGCA
CCCAGTGAAGCTACTGTTTGCTCCTAACTTGCTCTTGGACAGGAACCAGGGAAAATGTGTAGAGGGCATG
GTGGAGATCTTCGACATGCTGCTGGCTACATCATCTCGGTTCCGCATGATGAATCTGCAGGGAGAGGAGT
TTGTGTGCCTCAAATCTATTATTTTGCTTAATTCTGGAGTGTACACATTTCTGTCCAGCACCCTGAAGTC
TCTGGAAGAGAAGGACCATATCCACCGAGTCCTGGACAAGATCACAGACACTTTGATCCACCTGATGGCC
AAGGCAGGCCTGACCCTGCAGCAGCAGCACCAGCGGCTGGCCCAGCTCCTCCTCATCCTCTCCCACATCA
GGCACATGAGTAACAAAGGCATGGAGCATCTGTACAGCATGAAGTGCAAGAACGTGGTGCCCCTCTATGA
CCTGCTGCTGGAGGCGGCGGACGCCCACCGCCTACATGCGCCCACTAGCCGTGGAGGGGCATCCGTGGAG
GAGACGGACCAAAGCCACTTGGCCACTGCGGGCTCTACTTCATCGCATTCCTTGCAAAAGTATTACATCA
CGGGGGAGGCAGAGGGTTTCCCTGCCACAGCTGTCGACAACCTGCTGACTGTGCACCAAAACCTGCCTGC
CCTCCCTGTGGATGCCACCTCTGATGAAGTCAGGAAGAACCTGATGGACATGTTCAGGGACAGGCAGGCC
TTCTCTGAACACACCTGGAAGATGCTCCTGTCTGTGTGCAGATCCTGGGCTGCCTGGTGCAAGCTGAACA
ACAGGAAATGGTTCCCTGCTGAACCTGAGGATGTGAGGGACTACCTCCTGTACCTGCAAGCCAGAGGCCT
GGCTGTGAAGACCATCCAACAGCACCTGGGCCAGCTCAACATGCTGCACAGGAGATCTGGCCTGCCTCGC
CCTTCTGACTCCAATGCTGTGTCCCTGGTGATGAGGAGAATCAGAAAGGAGAATGTGGATGCTGGGGAGA
GAGCCAAGCAGGCCCTGGCCTTTGAACGCACTGACTTTGACCAAGTCAGATCCCTGATGGAGAACTCTGA
CAGATGCCAGGACATCAGGAACCTGGCCTTCCTGGGCATTGCCTACAACACCCTGCTGCGCATTGCCGAA
ATTGCCAGAATCAGAGTGAAGGACATCTCCCGCACCGATGGTGGGAGAATGCTGATCCACATTGGCAGGA
CCAAGACCCTGGTGTCCACAGCTGGTGTGGAGAAGGCCCTGTCCCTGGGGGTTACCAAGCTGGTGGAGAG
ATGGATCTCTGTGTCTGGTGTGGCTGATGACCCCAACAACTACCTGTTCTGCCGGGTCAGAAAGAATGGT
GTGGCTGCCCCTTCTGCCACCTCCCAACTGTCCACCCGGGCCCTGGAAGGGATCTTTGAGGCCACCCACC
GCCTGATCTATGGTGCCAAGGATGACTCTGGGCAGAGATACCTGGCCTGGTCTGGCCACTCTGCCAGAGT
GGGTGCTGCCAGGGACATGGCCAGGGCTGGTGTGTCCATCCCTGAAATCATGCAGGCTGGTGGCTGGACC
AATGTGAACATTGTGATGAACTACATCAGAAACCTGGACTCTGAGACTGGGGCCATGGTGAGGCTGCTCG
AGGATGGGGACCTCGAGCCATCTGCTGGAGACATGAGAGCTGCCAACCTTTGGCCAAGCCCGCTCATGAT
CAAACGCTCTAAGAAGAACAGCCTGGCCTTGTCCCTGACGGCCGACCAGATGGTCAGTGCCTTGTTGGAT
GCTGAGCCCCCCATACTCTATTCCGAGTATGATCCTACCAGACCCTTCAGTGAAGCTTCGATGATGGGCT
TACTGACCAACCTGGCAGACAGGGAGCTGGTTCACATGATCAACTGGGCGAAGAGGGTGCCAGGCTTTGT
GGATTTGACCCTCCATGATCAGGTCCACCTTCTAGAATGTGCCTGGCTAGAGATCCTGATGATTGGTCTC
GTCTGGCGCTCCATGGAGCACCCAGTGAAGCTACTGTTTGCTCCTAACTTGCTCTTGGACAGGAACCAGG
GAAAATGTGTAGAGGGCATGGTGGAGATCTTCGACATGCTGCTGGCTACATCATCTCGGTTCCGCATGAT
GAATCTGCAGGGAGAGGAGTTTGTGTGCCTCAAATCTATTATTTTGCTTAATTCTGGAGTGTACACATTT
CTGTCCAGCACCCTGAAGTCTCTGGAAGAGAAGGACCATATCCACCGAGTCCTGGACAAGATCACAGACA
CTTTGATCCACCTGATGGCCAAGGCAGGCCTGACCCTGCAGCAGCAGCACCAGCGGCTGGCCCAGCTCCT
CCTCATCCTCTCCCACATCAGGCACATGAGTAACAAAGGCATGGAGCATCTGTACAGCATGAAGTGCAAG
AACGTGGTGCCCCTCTATGACCTGCTGCTGGAGGCGGCGGACGCCCACCGCCTACATGCGCCCACTAGCC
GTGGAGGGGCATCCGTGGAGGAGACGGACCAAAGCCACTTGGCCACTGCGGGCTCTACTTCATCGCATTC
CTTGCAAAAGTATTACATCACGGGGGAGGCAGAGGGTTTCCCTGCCACAGCT
